>Addgene plasmid #106840 | gh237 | addgene full sequence | sequence record 221446 | Addgene Assembled Full Sequence
CTAAATTGTAAGCGTTAATATTTTGTTAAAATTCGCGTTAAATTTTTGTTAAATCAGCTCATTTTTTAAC
CAATAGGCCGAAATCGGCAAAATCCCTTATAAATCAAAAGAATAGACCGAGATAGGGTTGAGTGGCCGCT
ACAGGGCGCTCCCATTCGCCATTCAGGCTGCGCAACTGTTGGGAAGGGCGTTTCGGTGCGGGCCTCTTCG
CTATTACGCCAGCTGGCGAAAGGGGGATGTGCTGCAAGGCGATTAAGTTGGGTAACGCCAGGGTTTTCCC
AGTCACGACGTTGTAAAACGACGGCCAGTGAGCGCGACGTAATACGACTCACTATAGGGCGAATTGGCGG
AAGGCCGTCAAGGCCACGTGTCTTGTCCAGAGCTCGATATCGAATTCGAGGGCCTATTTCCCATGATTCC
TTCATATTTGCATATACGATACAAGGCTGTTAGAGAGATAATTGGAATTAATTTGACTGTAAACACAAAG
ATATTAGTACAAAATACGTGACGTAGAAAGTAATAATTTCTTGGGTAGTTTGCAGTTTTAAAATTATGTT
TTAAAATGGACTATCATATGCTTACCGTAACTTGAAAGTATTTCGATTTCTTGGCTTTATATATCTTGTG
GAAAGGACGAAACACCGTGTCTTGCAGCGGTTACTAGGTTTTAGAGCTAGAAATAGCAAGTTAAAATAAG
GCTAGTCCGTTATCAACTTGAAAAAGTGGCACCGAGTCGGTGCTTTTTTTGGTACCTGGAGCACAAGACT
GGCCTCATGGGCCTTCCGCTCACTGCCCGCTTTCCAGTCGGGAAACCTGTCGTGCCAGCTGCATTAACAT
GGTCATAGCTGTTTCCTTGCGTATTGGGCGCTCTCCGCTTCCTCGCTCACTGACTCGCTGCGCTCGGTCG
TTCGGGTAAAGCCTGGGGTGCCTAATGAGCAAAAGGCCAGCAAAAGGCCAGGAACCGTAAAAAGGCCGCG
TTGCTGGCGTTTTTCCATAGGCTCCGCCCCCCTGACGAGCATCACAAAAATCGACGCTCAAGTCAGAGGT
GGCGAAACCCGACAGGACTATAAAGATACCAGGCGTTTCCCCCTGGAAGCTCCCTCGTGCGCTCTCCTGT
TCCGACCCTGCCGCTTACCGGATACCTGTCCGCCTTTCTCCCTTCGGGAAGCGTGGCGCTTTCTCATAGC
TCACGCTGTAGGTATCTCAGTTCGGTGTAGGTCGTTCGCTCCAAGCTGGGCTGTGTGCACGAACCCCCCG
TTCAGCCCGACCGCTGCGCCTTATCCGGTAACTATCGTCTTGAGTCCAACCCGGTAAGACACGACTTATC
GCCACTGGCAGCAGCCACTGGTAACAGGATTAGCAGAGCGAGGTATGTAGGCGGTGCTACAGAGTTCTTG
AAGTGGTGGCCTAACTACGGCTACACTAGAAGAACAGTATTTGGTATCTGCGCTCTGCTGAAGCCAGTTA
CCTTCGGAAAAAGAGTTGGTAGCTCTTGATCCGGCAAACAAACCACCGCTGGTAGCGGTGGTTTTTTTGT
TTGCAAGCAGCAGATTACGCGCAGAAAAAAAGGATCTCAAGAAGATCCTTTGATCTTTTCTACGGGGTCT
GACGCTCAGTGGAACGAAAACTCACGTTAAGGGATTTTGGTCATGAGATTATCAAAAAGGATCTTCACCT
AGATCCTTTTAAATTAAAAATGAAGTTTTAAATCAATCTAAAGTATATATGAGTAAACTTGGTCTGACAG
TTACCAATGCTTAATCAGTGAGGCACCTATCTCAGCGATCTGTCTATTTCGTTCATCCATAGTTGCCTGA
CTCCCCGTCGTGTAGATAACTACGATACGGGAGGGCTTACCATCTGGCCCCAGTGCTGCAATGATACCGC
GAGAACCACGCTCACCGGCTCCAGATTTATCAGCAATAAACCAGCCAGCCGGAAGGGCCGAGCGCAGAAG
TGGTCCTGCAACTTTATCCGCCTCCATCCAGTCTATTAATTGTTGCCGGGAAGCTAGAGTAAGTAGTTCG
CCAGTTAATAGTTTGCGCAACGTTGTTGCCATTGCTACAGGCATCGTGGTGTCACGCTCGTCGTTTGGTA
TGGCTTCATTCAGCTCCGGTTCCCAACGATCAAGGCGAGTTACATGATCCCCCATGTTGTGCAAAAAAGC
GGTTAGCTCCTTCGGTCCTCCGATCGTTGTCAGAAGTAAGTTGGCCGCAGTGTTATCACTCATGGTTATG
GCAGCACTGCATAATTCTCTTACTGTCATGCCATCCGTAAGATGCTTTTCTGTGACTGGTGAGTACTCAA
CCAAGTCATTCTGAGAATAGTGTATGCGGCGACCGAGTTGCTCTTGCCCGGCGTCAATACGGGATAATAC
CGCGCCACATAGCAGAACTTTAAAAGTGCTCATCATTGGAAAACGTTCTTCGGGGCGAAAACTCTCAAGG
ATCTTACCGCTGTTGAGATCCAGTTCGATGTAACCCACTCGTGCACCCAACTGATCTTCAGCATCTTTTA
CTTTCACCAGCGTTTCTGGGTGAGCAAAAACAGGAAGGCAAAATGCCGCAAAAAAGGGAATAAGGGCGAC
ACGGAAATGTTGAATACTCATACTCTTCCTTTTTCAATATTATTGAAGCATTTATCAGGGTTATTGTCTC
ATGAGCGGATACATATTTGAATGTATTTAGAAAAATAAACAAATAGGGGTTCCGCGCACATTTCCCCGAA
AAGTGCCAC
Features (pLannotate 1.2.2; 10 found; start..end, strand, type, name):
      3..134     -  rep_origin     M13 ori (fragment): M13 bacteriophage origin of replication; arrow indicates direction of (+) strand synthesis
    155..311     -  CDS            lacZα (fragment): LacZα fragment of β-galactosidase; lacZ fragment
    320..338     +  promoter       T7 promoter: promoter for bacteriophage T7 RNA polymerase
    398..638     +  promoter       U6 promoter: RNA polymerase III promoter for human U6 snRNA
    668..743     +  misc_RNA       gRNA scaffold: guide RNA scaffold for the Streptococcus pyogenes CRISPR/Cas9 system
    790..837     -  CDS            lacI (fragment): lac repressor; lacI; The lac repressor binds to the lac operator to inhibit transcription in E. coli. This inhibition can be relieved by adding lactose or isopropyl-β-D-thiogalactopyranoside (IPTG).
    874..914     -  rep_origin     RSF ori (fragment): Plasmids containing the RSF 1030 origin of replication can be propagated in E. coli cells that contain additional plasmids with compatible origins.
    992..1580    -  rep_origin     ori: high-copy-number ColE1/pMB1/pBR322/pUC origin of replication
   1751..2611    -  CDS            AmpR: β-lactamase; bla; confers resistance to ampicillin, carbenicillin, and related antibiotics
   2612..2716    -  promoter       AmpR promoter: bla
