[The description below was written by a language model from this plasmid's Addgene catalogue record and pLannotate feature annotations shown in this document.]
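Description:
gh237 is a small mammalian-expression plasmid (about 2.7 kb in the assembled full sequence) that produces a single CRISPR guide RNA directed against the human gene DPY19L4. It is built on the EPB104 gRNA backbone and belongs to a validated guide library covering human glycosyltransferase genes. In bacteria it is maintained as a high-copy plasmid through a ColE1/pUC-type origin and selected with ampicillin via the β-lactamase gene and its native bla promoter.

The functional cassette consists of a human U6 promoter, an RNA polymerase III promoter suited to short, defined, non-polyadenylated transcripts, followed by a short gap that corresponds to the position of the 20-nucleotide DPY19L4 protospacer, and then the Streptococcus pyogenes Cas9 guide RNA scaffold. Transcription therefore yields a complete single guide RNA. The plasmid carries no Cas9 coding sequence and no annotated mammalian selection marker or reporter, so the nuclease must be supplied separately, for example by co-transfection of a Cas9 expression plasmid or by use of a Cas9-expressing cell line. The guide was inserted by restriction cloning, although the record does not state the sites used.

The remaining annotations are cloning-vector remnants: a T7 promoter just upstream of the U6 cassette, which serves as a sequencing primer site, together with fragments of lacZα, the M13 origin, lacI and an RSF origin that are partial and unlikely to be functional. The construct is typically used for Cas9-mediated targeting of DPY19L4 in human cells, such as in gene knockout studies of glycosylation.
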