Addgene plasmid #106840: gh237
Purpose: expression of gRNA targeting DPY19L4
Depositing lab: Eric-Paul Bennett. Depositing organization: University of Copenhagen. Publication: A validated gRNA library for CRISPR/Cas9 targeting of the human glycosyltransferase genome. Narimatsu Y, Joshi HJ, Zhang Y, Gomes C, Chen YH, Lorenzetti F, Furukawa S, Schjoldager K, Hansen L, Clausen H, Bennett EP, Wandall HH. Glycobiology. 2018 Jan 5. pii: 4791732. doi: 10.1093/glycob/cwx101. PubMed 29315387.
Backbone
  Vector backbone: EPB104
  Backbone manufacturer: Eric-Paul Bennett (Addgene plasmid # 68369)
  Backbone size w/o insert (bp): 2376
  Vector type: Mammalian Expression
Growth in bacteria
  Bacterial resistance: Ampicillin, 100 μg/mL
  Growth temperature: 37°C
  Growth strain: DH5alpha
  Copy number: High Copy
Gene/Insert
  Gene/Insert name: DPY19L4
  gRNA/shRNA sequence: TGTCTTGCAGCGGTTACTAG
  Species: H. sapiens (human)
  Entrez Gene: DPY19L4
  Cloning method: Restriction Enzyme; 5′ cloning site unknown (unknown if destroyed); 3′ cloning site unknown (unknown if destroyed)
  Sequencing primers: 5′ T7NP
Terms and licenses: Academic/Nonprofit Terms; Industry Terms: Not Available to Industry
How to cite: gh237 was a gift from Eric-Paul Bennett (Addgene plasmid # 106840 ; http://n2t.net/addgene:106840 ; RRID:Addgene_106840)
