>Addgene plasmid #106840 | gh237 | addgene partial sequence | sequence record 221447 | hU6-F 5'-GAGGGCCTATTTCCCATGATT-3'
GGAATTAATTTGACTGTAAACACAAAGATATTAGTACAAAATACGTGACGTAGAAAGTAATAATTTCTTG
GGTAGTTTGCAGTTTTAAAATTATGTTTTAAAATGGACTATCATATGCTTACCGTAACTTGAAAGTATTT
CGATTTCTTGGCTTTATATATCTTGTGGAAAGGACGAAACACCGTGTCTTGCAGCGGTTACTAGGTTTTA
GAGCTAGAAATAGCAAGTTAAAATAAGGCTAGTCCGTTATCAACTTGAAAAAGTGGCACCGAGTCGGTGC
TTTTTTTGGTACCTGGAGCACAAGACTGGCCTCATGGGCCTTCCGCTCACTGCCCGCTTTCCAGTCGGGA
AACCTGTCGTGCCAGCTGCATTAACATGGTCATAGCTGTTTCCTTGCGTATTGGGCGCTCTCCGCTTCCT
CGCTCACTGACTCGCTGCGCTCGGTCGTTCGGGTAAAGCCTGGGGTGCCTAATGAGCAAAAGGCCAGCAA
AAGGCCAGGAACCGTAAAAAGGCCGCGTTGCTGGCGTTTTTCCATAGGCTCCGCCCCCCTGACGAGCATC
ACAAAAATCGACGCTCAAGTCAGAGGTGGCGAAACCCGACAGGACTATAAAGATACCAGGCGTTTCCCCC
TGGAAGCTCCCTCGTGCGCTCTCCTGTTCCGACCCTGCCGCTTACCGGATACCTGTCCGCCTTTCTCCCT
TCGGGAAGCGTGGCGCTTTCTCATAGCTCACGCTGTAGGTATCTCAGTTCGGTGTAGGTCGTTCGCTCCA
AGCTGGGCTGTGTGCACGAACCCCCCGTTCAGCCCGACCGCTGCGCCTTATCCGGTAACTATCGTCTTGA
GTCCAACCCGGTAAGACACGACTTATCGCCACTGGCAGCAGCCACTGG
